Addgene plasmid #23537: pDONR223-RIOK3
Depositing lab: William Hahn & David Root. Depositing organization: Dana-Farber Cancer Institute. Publication: COT drives resistance to RAF inhibition through MAP kinase pathway reactivation. Johannessen CM, Boehm JS, Kim SY, Thomas SR, Wardwell L, Johnson LA, Emery CM, Stransky N, Cogdill AP, Barretina J, Caponigro G, Hieronymus H, Murray RR, Salehi-Ashtiani K, Hill DE, Vidal M, Zhao JJ, Yang X, Alkan O, Kim S, Harris JL, Wilson CJ, Myer VE, Finan PM, Root DE, Roberts TM, Golub T, Flaherty KT, Dummer R, Weber BL, Sellers WR, Schlegel R, Wargo JA, Hahn WC, Garraway LA. Nature. 2010 Dec 16;468(7326):968-72. doi: 10.1038/nature09627 PubMed 21107320.
Backbone
  Vector backbone: pDONR223
  Backbone manufacturer: Invitrogen
  Backbone size w/o insert (bp): 5005
  Vector type: Gateway Donor vector
Growth in bacteria
  Bacterial resistance: Spectinomycin, 50 μg/mL
  Growth temperature: 37°C
  Growth strain: DH5alpha
  Copy number: High Copy
Gene/Insert
  Gene/Insert name: RIOK3 (alt name: RIO kinase 3 (yeast))
  Species: H. sapiens (human)
  Insert size (bp): 1560
  Entrez Gene: RIOK3 (a.k.a. SUDD, DKFZp779L1370)
  Cloning method: Gateway Cloning
  Sequencing primers: 5′ M13pUC-fwd; 3′ M13rev
Terms and licenses: Academic/Nonprofit Terms; Industry Terms: Not Available to Industry
Depositor comments: The ORF has no Stop codon. This design enables easy recombination into a destination vector to add an epitope tag of choice and Stop codon to the ORF. Do NOT use this plasmid directly for transfections. A set of 4 custom lentiviral vectors is available ( pLX301 (http://www.addgene.org/25895/) , pLX302 (http://www.addgene.org/25896/) , pLX303 (http://www.addgene.org/25897/) , pLX304 (http://www.addgene.org/25890/) ) to be used to express these ORFs in mammalian cells. These plasmids are not included in the kit and must be ordered separately.
How to cite: pDONR223-RIOK3 was a gift from William Hahn & David Root (Addgene plasmid # 23537 ; http://n2t.net/addgene:23537 ; RRID:Addgene_23537)
