[The description below was written by a language model from this plasmid's Addgene catalogue record.]
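Description:
pDONR223-RIOK3 is a Gateway entry-type clone built on the Invitrogen pDONR223 donor backbone (about 5 kb without insert) and carrying the human RIOK3 open reading frame, which encodes RIO kinase 3 (also known as SUDD). The insert is recorded as about 1,560 bp and was introduced by Gateway recombination. The plasmid is propagated in E. coli as a high-copy vector under spectinomycin selection. No feature table accompanies the record, so the exact origin of replication, the recombination sites and other backbone elements are not itemised. In a clone of this kind, the ORF normally sits between attL-type sites produced by recombination into the donor vector. The M13 forward and reverse sequencing primers listed for the plasmid indicate that priming sites flank the insert.

The ORF has deliberately been cloned without a stop codon. It can therefore be transferred by recombination into a destination vector that supplies a C-terminal epitope tag of the user's choice along with the stop codon. The record lists no promoter for the insert, and the depositor states that the plasmid should not be used directly for transfection. It serves only as a shuttle source for the coding sequence. For mammalian expression, the depositors point to a separately available set of compatible lentiviral destination vectors (pLX301 to pLX304). The clone belongs to a kit of such ORFs and is linked to a study of resistance to RAF inhibition through reactivation of the MAP kinase pathway. This fits its use as one member of a kinase ORF collection for gain-of-function expression screens.
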