>Addgene plasmid #23537 | pDONR223-RIOK3 | depositor partial sequence | sequence record 10788 | Author sequence, M13pUC-fwd
AACGGATTTTATTTTGACTGATAGTGACCTGTTCGTTGCAACAAATTGATGAGCAATGCTTTTTTATAAT
GCCAACTTTGTACAAAAAAGTTGGCATGGATCTGGTAGGAGTGGCATCGCCTGAGCCCGGGACGGCAGCG
GCCTGGGGACCCAGCAAGTGTCCATGGGCTATTCCTCAAAATACAATATCTTGTTCTTTGGCTGATGTAA
TGAGTGAACAGCTGGCCAAAGAATTGCAGTTAGAAGAAGAAGCTGCCGTTTTTCCTGAAGTTGCTGTTGC
TGAAGGACCATTTATTACTGGAGAAAACATTGATACTTCCAGTGACCTTATGCTGGCTCAGATGCTACAG
ATGGAATATGACAGAGAATATGATGCACAGCTTAGGCGTGAAGAAAAAAAATTCAATGGAGATAGCAAAG
TTTCCATTTCCTTTGAAAATTATCGAAAAGTGCATCCTTATGAAGACAGCGATAGCTCTGAAGATGAGGT
TGACTGGCAGGATACTCGTGATGATCCCTACAGACCAGCAAAACCGGTTCCCACTCCTAAAAAGGGCTTT
ATTGGAAAAGGAAAAGATATCACCACCAAACATGATGAAGTAGTATGTGGGAGAAAGAACACAGCAAGAA
TGGAAAATTTTGCACCTGAGTTTCAGGTAGGAGATGGAATTGGAATGGATTTAAAACTATCAAACCATGT
TTTCAATGCTTTAAAACAACATGCCTACTCAGAAGAACGTCGAAGTGCCCGCCTACATGAGAAAAAGGAG
CATTCTACAGCAGAAAAAGCAGTTGATCCTAAGACACGTTTACTTATGTATAAAATGGTCAACTCTGGAA
TGTTGAGACATCACTGGCTGTATTAGTACAGAAAGGAGTCTTGTTGTCTTTCATGCATATGGAGGGAGCA
TGGAGGATGAAAAGGAGGA
