>Addgene plasmid #23537 | pDONR223-RIOK3 | addgene partial sequence | sequence record 29271 | 23537 with M13pUC-fwd
AGCTCGGGCCCAATAATGATTTTATTTTGACTGATAGTGACCTGTTCGTTGCAACAAATTGATGAGCAAT
GCTTTTTTATAATGCCAACTTTGTACAAAAAAGTTGGCATGGATCTGGTAGGAGTGGCATCGCCTGAGCC
CGGGACGGCAGCGGCCTGGGGACCCAGCAAGTGTCCATGGGCTATTCCTCAAAATACAATATCTTGTTCT
TTGGCTGATGTAATGAGTGAACAGCTGGCCAAAGAATTGCAGTTAGAAGAAGAAGCTGCCGTTTTTCCTG
AAGTTGCTGTTGCTGAAGGACCATTTATTACTGGAGAAAACATTGATACTTCCAGTGACCTTATGCTGGC
TCAGATGCTACAGATGGAATATGACAGAGAATATGATGCACAGCTTAGGCGTGAAGAAAAAAAATTCAAT
GGAGATAGCAAAGTTTCCATTTCCTTTGAAAATTATCGAAAAGTGCATCCTTATGAAGACAGCGATAGCT
CTGAAGATGAGGTTGACTGGCAGGATACTCGTGATGATCCCTACAGACCAGCAAAACCGGTTCCCACTCC
TAAAAAGGGCTTTATTGGAAAAGGAAAAGATATCACCACCAAACATGATGAAGTAGTATGTGGGA
