>Addgene plasmid #23537 | pDONR223-RIOK3 | depositor partial sequence | sequence record 47060 | Author sequence, M13-rev
AATCAGGCTGGGATGGCAATAATGATTTTATTTTGACTGATAGTGACCTGTTCGTTGCAACAAATTGATA
AGCAATGCTTTCTTATAATGCCAACTTTGTACAAGAAAGTTGGCAATTCATCATATAGTAGTGGTGGGTC
TCCATCATCTTTCAAAAATGAAGCAGCTTTCCTTCCATTCTTCTGAACGTGATCTTCATTCATTTTCTCC
AAAGCTTCTATCTCAGCTAAAAAATCAGCTTCATTATCTGCTGTGATGTTTAAGCCTGAAACAGCATTGA
AGAGTTCTCGTTCACTAAGGGCTTCCTTGACTCCTCCTTTCTGGAAAAACTGCGAGACATTCCTGCAGTC
CCGGAACAAGAACTCCAGGCCGTGAGGGTGGGTAGGTTCTACTGACTGACTGACATCGATCAACCAGACC
TTTCCAGCATGCCACAGCATGTTATACTCACTGAGGTCAGCATGGACAAGCGTACATTCATGATATAACT
GCCGCATCAAATGAAGAGTTTGATAGTAGGCTTCTTTCATTTCTTCACTATTGAGCTTTACTTCTTTTAA
TTTAGGGGCTGGAACTTGATCATGGCCAATAAAAGACATAACTAAAATGTGTTTCTTCAGTAGTACAACT
GTTGGACAAGGAATTCCAGCTCTCTGCATTCTTGCGAGATTGTGCATTTCTTTTTCTGCCCACATGCGGA
TGATCTTACGTGGATTTAGTTTACTGAAGCGATCTTTAAACCTGAAATCATCTTTAATATATTTGTCACG
ATTCTTAAATCATTTAAGGGTTG
